>Addgene plasmid #242175 | PB-U6-CNCB_sgSOX2 | addgene full sequence | sequence record 485787 | Addgene NGS Result
ACTCTTCCTTTTTCAATATTATTGAAGCATTTATCAGGGTTATTGTCTCATGAGCGGATACATATTTGAA
TGTATTTAGAAAAATAAACAAATAGGGGTTCCGCGCACATTTCCCCGAAAAGTGCCACCTAAATTGTAAG
CGTTAATATTTTGTTAAAATTCGCGTTAAATTTTTGTTAAATCAGCTCATTTTTTAACCAATAGGCCGAA
ATCGGCAAAATCCCTTATAAATCAAAAGAATAGACCGAGATAGGGT
[37 nt withheld, positions 257-293]
AAAGAACGTGGACTCCAACGTCAAAGG
[49 nt withheld, positions 321-369]
T
[91 nt withheld, positions 371-461]
G
[124 nt withheld, positions 463-586]
CCCATTCGCCATTCAGGCTGCGCAACTGTTGGGAAGGGCGATCGGTGCGGGCCTCTTCGCTATTACGCCA
GCTGGCGAAAGGGGGATGTGCTGCAAGGCGATTAAGTTGGGTAACGCCAGGGTTTTCCCAGTCACGACGT
TGTAAAACGACGGCCAGTGAGCGCGCCTCGTTCATTCACGTTTTTGAACCCGTGGAGGACGGGCAGACTC
GCGGTGCAAATGTGTTTTACAGCGTGATGGAGCAGATGAAGATGCTCGACACGCTGCAGAACACGCAGCT
AGATTAACCCTAGAAAGATAATCATATTGTGACGTACGTTAAAGATAATCATGTGTAAAATTGACGCATG
TGTTTTATCGGTCTGTATATCGAGGTTTATTTATTAATTTGAATAGATATTAAGTTTTATTATATTTACA
CTTACATACTAATAATAAATTCAACAAACAATTTATTTATGTTTATTTATTTATTAAAAAAAACAAAAAC
TCAAAATTTCTTCTATAAAGTAACAAAACTTTTATGAGGGACAGCCCCCCCCCAAAGCCCCCAGGGATGT
AATTACGTCCCTCCCCCGCTAGGGGGCAGCAGCGAGCCGCCCGGGGCTCCGCTCCGGTCCGGCGCTCCCC
CCGCATCCCCGAGCCGGCAGCGTGCGGGGACAGCCCGGGCACGGGGAAGGTGGCACGGGATCGCTTTCCT
CTGAACGCTTCTCGCTGCTCTTTGAGCCTGCAGACACCTGGGGGGATACGGGGAAAAGGCCTCCACGGCC
CGATGAGGCCCTTTCGTCTTCACTCGAGGATCCGACGCGCCATCTCTAGGCCCGCGCCGGCCCCCTCGCA
CGGACTTGTGGGAGAAGCTCGGCTACTCCCCTGCCCCGGTTAATTTGCATATAATATTTCCTAGTAACTA
TAGAGGCTTAATGTGCGATAAAAGACAGATAATCTGTTCTTTTTAATACTAGCTACATTTTACATGATAG
GCTTGGATTTCTATAACTTCGTATAGCATACATTATACGAAGTTATAAACAGCACAAAAGGAAACTCACC
CTAACTGTAAAGTAATTGTGTGTTTTGAGACTATAAGTATCCCTTGGAGAACCACCTTGTTGGCCTGACA
GCCCCCGTCACAGTTTAAGAGCTATGCTGGAAACAGCATAGCAAGTTTAAATAAGGCTAGTCCGTTATCA
ACTTGAAAAAGTGGCACCGAGTCGGTGCTTTTTTTCTCGAGTACTAGGATCCATTAGGCGGCCGCGTGGA
TAACCGTATTACCGCCATGCATCCCGGGTGACTGACTGAGCGGCCGCACTAGTTATTAATAGTAATCAAT
TACGGGGTCATTAGTTCATAGCCCATATATGGAGTTCCGCGTTACATAACTTACGGTAAATGGCCCGCCT
GGCTGACCGCCCAACGACCCCCGCCCATTGACGTCAATAATGACGTATGTTCCCATAGTAACGCCAATAG
GGACTTTCCATTGACGTCAATGGGTGGAGTATTTACGGTAAACTGCCCACTTGGCAGTACATCAAGTGTA
TCATATGCCAAGTACGCCCCCTATTGACGTCAATGACGGTAAATGGCCCGCCTGGCATTATGCCCAGTAC
ATGACCTTATGGGACTTTCCTACTTGGCAGTACATCTACGTATTAGTCATCGCTATTACCATGGTCGAGG
TGAGCCCCACGTTCTGCTTCACTCTCCCCATCTCCCCCCCCTCCCCACCCCCAATTTTGTATTTATTTAT
TTTTTAATTATTTTGTGCAGCGATGGGGGCGGGGGGGGGGGGGGGCGCGCGCCAGGCGGGGSGGGGSGGG
GSGAGGGGSGGGGSGGGGSGAGGCGGAGAGGTGCGGCGGCAGCCAATCAGAGCGGCGCGCTCCGAAAGTT
TCCTTTTATGGCGAGGCGGCGGCGGCGGCGGCCCTATAAAAAGCGAAGCGCGCGGCGGGCGGGAGTCGCT
GCGCGCTGCCTTCGCCCCGTGCCCCGCTCCGCCGCCGCCTCGCGCCGCCCGCCCCGGCTCTGACTGACCG
CGTTACTCCCACAGGTGAGCGGGCGGGACGGCCCTTCTCCTCCGGGCTGTAATTAGCGCTTGGTTTAATG
ACGGCTTGTTTCTTTTCTGTGGCTGCGTGAAAGCCTTGAGGGGCTCCGGGAGGGCCCTTTGTGCGGGGGG
AGCGGCTCGGGGGGTGCGTGCGTGTGTGTGTGCGTGGGGAGCGCCGCGTGCGGCTCCGCGCTGCCCGGCG
GCTGTGAGCGCTGCGGGCGCGGCGCGGGGCTTTGTGCGCTCCGCAGTGTGCGCGAGGGGAGCGCGGCCGG
GGGCGGTGCCCCGCGGTGCGGGGGGGGCTGCGAGGGGAACAAAGGCTGCGTGCGGGGTGTGTGCGTGGGG
GGGTGAGCAGGGGGTGTGGGCGCGTCGGTCGGGCTGCAACCCCCCCTGCACCCCCCTCCCCGAGTTGCTG
AGCACGGCCCGGCTTCGGGTGCGGGGCTCCGTACGGGGCGTGGCGCGGGGCTCGCCGTGCCGGGCGGGGG
GTGGCGGCAGGKGGGGGTGCCGGGCGGGGCGGGGCCGCCYCGGGCCGGGGRGGGCTCGGGGGRGGGGCGC
GGCGGCCCCCGGAGCGCCGGCGGCTGTCGAGGCGCGGCGAGCCGCAGCCATTGCCTTTTATGGTAATCGT
GCGAGAGGGCGCAGGGACTTCCTTTGTCCCAAATCTGTGCGGAGCCGAAATCTGGGAGGCGCCGCCGCAC
CCCCTCTAGCGGGCGCGGGGCGAAGCGGTGCGGCGCCGGCAGGAAGGAAATGGGCGGGGAGGGCCTTCGT
GCGTCGCCGCGCCGCCGTCCCCTTCTCCCTCTCCAGCCTCGGGGCTGTCCGCGGGGGGACGGCTGCCTTC
GGGGGGGACGGGGCAGGGCGGGGTTCGGCTTCTGGCGTGTGACCGGCGGCTCTAGAGCCTCTGCTAACCA
TGTTCATGCCTTCTTCTTTTTCCTACAGCTCCTGGGCAACGTGCTGGTTATTGTGCTGTCTCATCATTTT
GGCAAAGAATTCCGCCACCATGCCAAAAAAGAAGAGAAAGGTAGATCCAAAAAAGAAGAGAAAGGTAGAT
CCAAAAAAGAAGAGAAAGGTACACGTGTCAACGCGTATGGTGAGCAAGGGCGAGGAGCTGTTCACCGGGG
TGGTGCCCATCCTGGTCGAGCTGGACGGCGACGTAAACGGCCACAAGTTCAGCGTCCGCGGCGAGGGCGA
GGGCGATGCCACCAACGGCAAGCTGACCCTGAAGTTCATCTGCACCACCGGCAAGCTGCCCGTGCCCTGG
CCCACCCTCGTGACCACCTTCGGCTACGGCGTGGCCTGCTTCAGCCGCTACCCCGACCACATGAAGCAGC
ACGACTTCTTCAAGTCCGCCATGCCCGAAGGCTACGTCCAGGAGCGCACCATCTCTTTCAAGGACGACGG
TACCTACAAGACCCGCGCCGAGGTGAAGTTCGAGGGCGACACCCTGGTGAACCGCATCGAGCTGAAGGGC
ATCGACTTCAAGGAGGACGGCAACATCCTGGGGCACAAGCTGGAGTACAACTTCAACAGCCACAACGTCT
ATATCACGGCCGACAAGCAGAAGAACGGCATCAAGGCTAACTTCAAGATCCGCCACAACGTTGAGGACGG
CAGCGTGCAGCTCGCCGACCACTACCAGCAGAACACCCCCATCGGCGACGGCCCCGTGCTGCTGCCCGAC
AACCACTACCTGAGCCATCAGTCCGCCCTGAGCAAAGACCCCAACGAGAAGCGCGATCACATGGTCCTGC
TGGAGTTCGTGACCGCCGCCGGGATTACACATGGCATGGACGAGCTGTACAAGGAGGGCAGAGGAAGTCT
TCTAACATGCGGTGACGTGGAGGAGAATCCCGGCCCTATGAAGACCTTCAACATCTCCCAGCAGGATCTA
GAATTAGTAGAAGTAGCGACAGAGAAGATTACAATGCTTTATGAGGATAATAAACATCATGTGGGAGCGG
CAATTCGTACGAAAACAGGAGAAATCATTTCGGCAGTACATATTGAAGCGTATATAGGACGAGTAACTGT
TTGTGCAGAAGCCATTGCGATTGGTAGTGCAGTTTCGAATGGACAAAAGGATTTTGACACGATTGTAGCT
GTTAGACACCCTTATTCTGACGAAGTAGATAGAAGTATTCGAGTGGTAAGTCCTTGTGGTATGTGTAGGG
AGTTGATTTCAGACTATGCACCAGATTGTTTTGTGTTAATAGAAATGAATGGCAAGTTAGTCAAAACTAC
GATTGAAGAACTCATTCCACTCAAATATACCCGAAATTAAGTTAACTAACTAAACTTGTTTATTGCAGCT
TATAATGGTTACAAATAAAGCAATAGCATCACAAATTTCACAAATAAAGCATTTTTTTCACTGCATTCTA
GTTGTGGTTTGTCCAAACTCATCAATGTATCTTATCATGTCTGGAATTGACTCAAATGATGTCAATTAGT
CTATCAGAAGCTCATCTGGTCTCCCTTCCGGGGGACAAGACATCCCTGTTTAATATTTAAACAGCAGTGT
TCCCAAACTGGGTTCTTATATCCCTTGCTCTGGTCAACCAGGTTGCAGGGTTTCCTGTCCTCACAGGAAC
GAAGTCCCTAAAGAAACAGTGGCAGCCAGGTTTAGCCCCGGAATTGACTGGATTCCTTTTTTAGGGCCCA
TTGGTATGGCTTTTTCCCCGTATCCCCCCAGGTGTCTGCAGGCTCAAAGAGCAGCGAGAAGCGTTCAGAG
GAAAGCGATCCCGTGCCACCTTCCCCGTGCCCGGGCTGTCCCCGCACGCTGCCGGCTCGGGGATGCGGGG
GGAGCGCCGGACCGGAGCGGAGCCCCGGGCGGCTCGCTGCTGCCCCCTAGCGGGGGAGGGACGTAATTAC
ATCCCTGGGGGCTTTGGGGGGGGGCTGTCCCTGATATCTATAACAAGAAAATATATATATAATAAGTTAT
CACGTAAGTAGAACATGAAATAACAATATAATTATCGTATGAGTTAAATCTTAAAAGTCACGTAAAAGAT
AATCATGCGTCATTTTGACTCACGCGGTCGTTATAGTTCAAAATCAGTGACACTTACCGCATTGACAAGC
ACGCCTCACGGGAGCTCCAAGCGGCGACTGAGATGTCCTAAATGCACAGCGACGGATTCGCGCTATTTAG
AAAGAGAGAGCAATATTTCAAGAATGCATGCGTCAATTTTACGCAGACTATCTTTCTAGGGTTAATCTAG
CTGCATCAGGATCATATCGTCGGGTCTTTTTTCCGGCTCAGTCATCGCCCAAGCTGGCGCTATCTGGGCA
TCGGGGAGGAAGAAGCCCGTGCCTTTTCCCGCGAGGTTGAAGCGGCATGGAAAGAGTTTGCCGAGGATGA
CTGCTGCTGCATTGACGTTGAGCGAAAACGCACGTTTACCATGATGATTCGGGAAGGTGTGGCCATGCAC
GCCTTTAACGGTGAACTGTTCGTTCAGGCCACCTGGGATACCAGTTCGTCGCGGCTTTTCCGGACACAGT
TCCGGATGGTCAGCCCGAAGCGCATCAGCAACCCGAACAATACCGGCGACAGCCGGAACTGCCGTGCCGG
TGTGCAGATTAATGACAGCGGTGCGGCGCTGGGATATTACGTCAGCGAGGACGGGTATCCTGGCTGGATG
CCGCAGAAATGGACATGGATACCCCGTGAGTTACCCGGCGGGCGCGCTTGGCGTAATCATGGTCATAGCT
GTTTCCTGTGTGAAATTGTTATCCGCTCACAATTCCACACAACATACGAGCCGGAAGCATAAAGTGTAAA
GCCTGGGGTGCCTAATGAGTGAGCTAACTCACATTAATTGCGTTGCGCTCACTGCCCGCTTTCCAGTCGG
GAAACCTGTCGTGCCAGCTGCATTAATGAATCGGCCAACGCGCGGGGAGAGGCGGTTTGCGTATTGGGCG
CTCTTCCGCTTCCTCGCTCACTGACTCGCTGCGCTCGGTCGTTCGGCTGCGGCGAGCGGTATCAGCTCAC
TCAAAGGCGGTAATACGGTTATCCACAGAATCAGGGGATAACGCAGGAAAGAACATGTGAGCAAAAGGCC
AGCAAAAGGCCAGGAACCGTAAAAAGGCCGCGTTGCTGGCGTTTTTCCATAGGCTCCGCCCCCCTGACGA
GCATCACAAAAATCGACGCTCAAGTCAGAGGTGGCGAAACCCGACAGGACTATAAAGATACCAGGCGTTT
CCCCCTGGAAGCTCCCTCGTGCGCTCTCCTGTTCCGACCCTGCCGCTTACCGGATACCTGTCCGCCTTTC
TCCCTTCGGGAAGCGTGGCGCTTTCTCATAGCTCACGCTGTAGGTATCTCAGTTCGGTGTAGGTCGTTCG
CTCCAAGCTGGGCTGTGTGCACGAACCCCCCGTTCAGCCCGACCGCTGCGCCTTATCCGGTAACTATCGT
CTTGAGTCCAACCCGGTAAGACACGACTTATCGCCACTGGCAGCAGCCACTGGTAACAGGATTAGCAGAG
CGAGGTATGTAGGCGGTGCTACAGAGTTCTTGAAGTGGTGGCCTAACTACGGCTACACTAGAAGAACAGT
ATTTGGTATCTGCGCTCTGCTGAAGCCAGTTACCTTCGGAAAAAGAGTTGGTAGCTCTTGATCCGGCAAA
CAAACCACCGCTGGTAGCGGTGGTTTTTTTGTTTGCAAGCAGCAGATTACGCGCAGAAAAAAAGGATCTC
AAGAAGATCCTTTGATCTTTTCTACGGGGTCTGACGCTCAGTGGAACGAAAACTCACGTTAAGGGATTTT
GGTCATGAGATTATCAAAAAGGATCTTCACCTAGATCCTTTTAAATTAAAAATGAAGTTTTAAATCAATC
TAAAGTATATATGAGTAAACTTGGTCTGACAGTTACCAATGCTTAATCAGTGAGGCACCTATCTCAGCGA
TCTGTCTATTTCGTTCATCCATAGTTGCCTGACTCCCCGTCGTGTAGATAACTACGATACGGGAGGGCTT
ACCATCTGGCCCCAGTGCTGCAATGATACCGCGAGACCCACGCTCACCGGCTCCAGATTTATCAGCAATA
AACCAGCCAGCCGGAAGGGCCGAGCGCAGAAGTGGTCCTGCAACTTTATCCGCCTCCATCCAGTCTATTA
ATTGTTGCCGGGAAGCTAGAGTAAGTAGTTCGCCAGTTAATAGTTTGCGCAACGTTGTTGCCATTGCTAC
AGGCATCGTGGTGTCACGCTCGTCGTTTGGTATGGCTTCATTCAGCTCCGGTTCCCAACGATCAAGGCGA
GTTACATGATCCCCCATGTTGTGCAAAAAAGCGGTTAGCTCCTTCGGTCCTCCGATCGTTGTCAGAAGTA
AGTTGGCCGCAGTGTTATCACTCATGGTTATGGCAGCACTGCATAATTCTCTTACTGTCATGCCATCCGT
AAGATGCTTTTCTGTGACTGGTGAGTACTCAACCAAGTCATTCTGAGAATAGTGTATGCGGCGACCGAGT
TGCTCTTGCCCGGCGTCAATACGGGATAATACCGCGCCACATAGCAGAACTTTAAAAGTGCTCATCATTG
GAAAACGTTCTTCGGGGCGAAAACTCTCAAGGATCTTACCGCTGTTGAGATCCAGTTCGATGTAACCCAC
TCGTGCACCCAACTGATCTTCAGCATCTTTTACTTTCACCAGCGTTTCTGGGTGAGCAAAAACAGGAAGG
CAAAATGCCGCAAAAAAGGGAATAAGGGCGACACGGAAATGTTGAATACTCAT
Features (pLannotate 1.2.2; 24 found; start..end, strand, type, name):
      1..105     -  promoter       AmpR promoter: bla
    158..586     -  rep_origin     f1 ori (sequence partly withheld): f1 bacteriophage origin of replication; arrow indicates direction of (+) strand synthesis
    591..746     -  CDS            lacZα (fragment): LacZα fragment of β-galactosidase; lacZ fragment
    748..867     +  CDS            B (fragment): PORTL_LAMBD - Experimental evidence at protein level: Swiss-Prot protein existence level 1. Forms the portal vertex of the capsid (PubMed:6228056, PubMed:6232391). This portal plays critical roles in head assembly, genome packaging, neck/tail attachment, and genome ejection (Probable). The portal protein multimerizes as a single ring-shaped homododecamer arranged around a central channel (PubMed:6232391). Binds to the terminase subunits to form the packaging machine (PubMed:7799432). From Escherichia phage lambda (Bacteriophage lambda).
   1579..1612    +  protein_bind   loxP: Cre-mediated recombination occurs in the 8-bp core sequence (GCATACAT). Cre recombinase
   1737..1804    +  misc_RNA       tracrRNA (fragment): trans-activating CRISPR RNA for the Streptococcus pyogenes CRISPR/Cas9 system
   1956..2259    +  enhancer       CMV enhancer: human cytomegalovirus immediate early enhancer
   2261..2537    +  promoter       chicken β-actin promoter: No description available
   2538..3554    +  intron         chimeric intron: chimera between introns from chicken β-actin and rabbit β-globin
   3552..3608    +  CDS            HBB (fragment): HBB_LEPEU - Experimental evidence at protein level: Swiss-Prot protein existence level 1. Involved in oxygen transport from the lung to the various peripheral tissues. From Lepus europaeus (European hare).
   3619..3639    +  CDS            SV40 NLS: nuclear localization signal of SV40 (simian virus 40) large T antigen
   3643..3663    +  CDS            SV40 NLS: nuclear localization signal of SV40 (simian virus 40) large T antigen
   3667..3687    +  CDS            SV40 NLS: nuclear localization signal of SV40 (simian virus 40) large T antigen
   3703..4419    +  CDS            Clover: Clover is a basic (constitutively fluorescent) green/yellow fluorescent protein published in 2012, derived from Aequorea victoria. It is reported to be a rapidly-maturing weak dimer with high acid sensitivity.
   4474..4893    +  CDS            bsr: BSR_BACCE - Experimental evidence at protein level: Swiss-Prot protein existence level 1. Catalyzes the deamination of the cytosine moiety of the antibiotics blasticidin S, cytomycin and acetylblasticidin S. From Bacillus cereus.
   4909..5030    +  polyA_signal   SV40 poly(A) signal: SV40 polyadenylation signal
   5048..5140    +  ncRNA          G-CSF SLDE: Accession: RF00183 - G-CSF factor stem-loop destabilising element (SLDE)
   5837..6304    +  CDS            B (fragment): PORTL_LAMBD - Experimental evidence at protein level: Swiss-Prot protein existence level 1. Forms the portal vertex of the capsid (PubMed:6228056, PubMed:6232391). This portal plays critical roles in head assembly, genome packaging, neck/tail attachment, and genome ejection (Probable). The portal protein multimerizes as a single ring-shaped homododecamer arranged around a central channel (PubMed:6232391). Binds to the terminase subunits to form the packaging machine (PubMed:7799432). From Escherichia phage lambda (Bacteriophage lambda).
   6342..6358    -  protein_bind   lac operator: The lac repressor binds to the lac operator to inhibit transcription in E. coli. This inhibition can be relieved by adding lactose or isopropyl-β-D-thiogalactopyranoside (IPTG). lac repressor encoded by lacI
   6366..6396    -  promoter       lac promoter: promoter for the E. coli lac operon
   6411..6432    -  protein_bind   CAP binding site: CAP binding activates transcription in the presence of cAMP. E. coli catabolite activator protein
   6445..6537    -  CDS            lacI (fragment): lac repressor; lacI; The lac repressor binds to the lac operator to inhibit transcription in E. coli. This inhibition can be relieved by adding lactose or isopropyl-β-D-thiogalactopyranoside (IPTG).
   6720..7308    -  rep_origin     ori: high-copy-number ColE1/pMB1/pBR322/pUC origin of replication
   7479..8339    -  CDS            AmpR: β-lactamase; bla; confers resistance to ampicillin, carbenicillin, and related antibiotics
