[The description below was written by a language model from this plasmid's Addgene catalogue record and pLannotate feature annotations shown in this document.]
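Description:
PB-U6-CNCB_sgSOX2 is a piggyBac transposon-based mammalian expression plasmid built on the synthetic PB-U6-CNCB backbone, designed to deliver a single guide RNA against human SOX2 together with a fluorescent and drug-selectable marker. It is propagated in E. coli as a high-copy plasmid through a ColE1/pUC-type origin with ampicillin resistance (AmpR). The backbone also carries an f1 origin and remnants of the lac region (lacZα fragment, lac promoter and operator). As a piggyBac vector, its cargo is meant to be integrated into the host genome when a piggyBac transposase is supplied. The automated feature table does not annotate the transposon terminal repeats or the U6 promoter itself, so their positions cannot be read from the record. A few of its hits, such as the lambda portal protein and hare HBB fragments, look like incidental homology matches rather than functional parts.

The payload has two units. According to the catalogue entry, a mouse U6 (RNA polymerase III) promoter drives the SOX2-targeting spacer, which was cloned between Esp3I sites destroyed in the process. The annotated S. pyogenes tracrRNA-derived fragment corresponds to the guide scaffold, and a loxP site lies upstream of it. Downstream, a CAG promoter (CMV enhancer, chicken β-actin promoter and chimeric intron) expresses Clover fused to three tandem SV40 nuclear localization signals. This is linked through a T2A peptide to the blasticidin S deaminase gene (bsr) and terminated by an SV40 polyadenylation signal. Cells that take up the cassette therefore show nuclear green fluorescence and can be selected with blasticidin. The plasmid encodes no Cas protein, so a Cas9-type effector must be provided separately. The record does not say which effector is intended. The associated publication concerns human primed pluripotent stem cells.
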