Addgene plasmid #242175: PB-U6-CNCB_sgSOX2
Purpose: A piggybac-based vector containing mouse U6 promoter-driven SOX2 sgRNA and CAG promoter-driven nuclear-localized Clover-T2A-BSR.
Depositing lab: Kazutoshi Takahashi. Depositing organization: Kyoto University, Center for iPS Cell Research and Application. Publication: EIF3D safeguards the homeostasis of key signaling pathways in human primed pluripotency. Okubo C, Nakamura M, Sato M, Shichino Y, Mito M, Takashima Y, Iwasaki S, Takahashi K. Sci Adv. 2025 Apr 11;11(15):eadq5484. doi: 10.1126/sciadv.adq5484. Epub 2025 Apr 9. PubMed 40203091.
Backbone
  Vector backbone: PB-U6-CNCB
  Backbone manufacturer: Synthetic
  Backbone size w/o insert (bp): 8339
  Total vector size (bp): 8342
  Vector type: Mammalian Expression ; PiggyBac
  Selectable markers: Blasticidin
Growth in bacteria
  Bacterial resistance: Ampicillin, 100 μg/mL
  Growth temperature: 37°C
  Growth strain: DH5alpha
  Copy number: High Copy
Gene/Insert
  Gene/Insert name: SOX2
  gRNA/shRNA sequence: CCTGACAGCCCCCGTCACA
  Species: H. sapiens (human)
  Entrez Gene: SOX2 (a.k.a. ANOP3, MCOPS3)
  Promoter: mouse U6 promoter
  Cloning method: Restriction Enzyme; 5′ cloning site Esp3I (destroyed during cloning); 3′ cloning site Esp3I (destroyed during cloning)
  Sequencing primers: 5′ GAGGCTTAATGTGCGATAAAAGA
Terms and licenses: Academic/Nonprofit Terms; Industry Terms: Not Available to Industry
How to cite: PB-U6-CNCB_sgSOX2 was a gift from Kazutoshi Takahashi (Addgene plasmid # 242175 ; http://n2t.net/addgene:242175 ; RRID:Addgene_242175)
